Addgene plasmid #137088: pAP1680
Purpose: Plasmid for PCR-generated donor DNA for rapid tagging of proteins with tagRFP
Depositing lab: Geraldine Seydoux. Depositing organization: Johns Hopkins University and School of Medicine. Publication: Rapid Tagging of Human Proteins with Fluorescent Reporters by Genome Engineering using Double-Stranded DNA Donors. Paix A, Rasoloson D, Folkmann A, Seydoux G. Curr Protoc Mol Biol. 2019 Dec;129(1):e102. doi: 10.1002/cpmb.102. PubMed 31710422.
Backbone
  Vector backbone: pUC19
  Backbone size w/o insert (bp): 3168
  Vector type: Bacterial Expression ; PCR template for donor DNA
Growth in bacteria
  Bacterial resistance: Ampicillin, 100 μg/mL
  Growth temperature: 37°C
  Growth strain: DH5alpha
  Copy number: High Copy
Gene/Insert
  Gene/Insert name: tagRFP (alt name: pAP1680-1)
  Species: H. sapiens (human), Synthetic
  Insert size (bp): 708
  Cloning method: Ligation Independent Cloning
  Sequencing primers: 5′ n/a
Terms and licenses: Academic/Nonprofit Terms; Industry Terms: Not Available to Industry
How to cite: pAP1680 was a gift from Geraldine Seydoux (Addgene plasmid # 137088 ; http://n2t.net/addgene:137088 ; RRID:Addgene_137088)
