[The description below was written by a language model from this plasmid's Addgene catalogue record and pLannotate feature annotations shown in this document.]
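Description:
pAP1680 is a small, high-copy bacterial plasmid built on the pUC19 backbone that serves as a PCR template rather than as an expression vector in its own right. It replicates in E. coli through the pUC-type ColE1/pMB1 origin and is selected with ampicillin via the β-lactamase gene and its native promoter. The sequenced record is about 3.4 kb. Besides the origin and marker, it retains typical pUC remnants: a fragment of the multiple cloning site, the lac promoter with its operator and CAP binding site, a disrupted lacZα fragment spanning the numbering origin, and short leftover pieces annotated as lacI, rop and bom, none of which has a role in the plasmid's intended use.

The payload is a roughly 0.7 kb tagRFP coding sequence inserted by ligation-independent cloning into the polylinker region, interrupting lacZα. The automated annotation labels this open reading frame as rsTagRFP, a photoswitchable relative derived from the same Entacmaea quadricolor protein. The catalogue entry names it simply tagRFP, and the annotation most likely reflects a close sequence match rather than a distinct identity. The lac promoter lies downstream of the insert and points away from it, and no eukaryotic promoter, polyadenylation signal or homology arms are annotated.

This fits the stated purpose. The fluorescent protein sequence is amplified with primers that add short homology arms, producing linear double-stranded donor DNA. That donor is used for genome-editing knock-in of a red fluorescent tag at endogenous loci, allowing rapid tagging of human proteins.
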