Features (pLannotate 1.2.2; 12 found; start..end, strand, type, name):
     41..751     +  CDS            rsTagRFP: rsTagRFP is a photoswitchable red fluorescent protein published in 2012, derived from Entacmaea quadricolor. It has high acid sensitivity.
    752..786     +  misc_feature   MCS (fragment): pUC18/19 multiple cloning site
    823..839     -  protein_bind   lac operator: The lac repressor binds to the lac operator to inhibit transcription in E. coli. This inhibition can be relieved by adding lactose or isopropyl-β-D-thiogalactopyranoside (IPTG). lac repressor encoded by lacI
    847..877     -  promoter       lac promoter: promoter for the E. coli lac operon
    892..913     -  protein_bind   CAP binding site: CAP binding activates transcription in the presence of cAMP. E. coli catabolite activator protein
    926..1018    -  CDS            lacI (fragment): lac repressor; lacI; The lac repressor binds to the lac operator to inhibit transcription in E. coli. This inhibition can be relieved by adding lactose or isopropyl-β-D-thiogalactopyranoside (IPTG).
   1201..1789    -  rep_origin     ori: high-copy-number ColE1/pMB1/pBR322/pUC origin of replication
   1960..2820    -  CDS            AmpR: β-lactamase; bla; confers resistance to ampicillin, carbenicillin, and related antibiotics
   2821..2925    -  promoter       AmpR promoter: bla
   3020..3055    +  CDS            rop (fragment): Rop protein, which maintains plasmids at low copy number; rop
   3157..3256    +  misc_feature   bom (fragment): basis of mobility region from pBR322
   3262..21      -  CDS            lacZα (fragment) (across the origin): LacZα fragment of β-galactosidase; lacZ fragment
>Addgene plasmid #137088 | pAP1680 | addgene full sequence | sequence record 274806 | Addgene NGS Result
GTAAAACGACGGCCAGTGAATTCGAGCTCGGTACCCGGGGATCGTCTCTAAAGGGGAAGAACTCATCAAG
GAGAATATGCACATGAAGCTCTATATGGAAGGTACAGTAAACAATCACCACTTCAAATGCACTTCTGAAG
GTGAAGGAAAGCCCTACGAGGGTACACAGACGATGAGAATTAAAGTCGTTGAGGGAGGCCCGCTGCCCTT
TGCTTTTGACATCCTTGCAACCTCATTTATGTATGGCAGCCGAACATTCATCAATCATACACAGGGGATT
CCAGATTTTTTCAAACAGTCCTTTCCGGAGGGCTTTACATGGGAGCGAGTAACGACCTATGAAGATGGGG
GAGTTTTGACCGCCACGCAAGATACGTCACTCCAAGACGGCTGCCTGATTTACAATGTAAAAATAAGAGG
CGTTAATTTTCCGTCTAATGGCCCGGTAATGCAGAAAAAGACCCTGGGTTGGGAGGCCAACACGGAAATG
CTTTATCCGGCAGACGGTGGCTTGGAGGGGCGCTCTGACATGGCACTGAAGTTGGTCGGCGGAGGTCACC
TTATTTGCAACTTCAAAACTACGTACCGCTCAAAGAAGCCAGCCAAAAACCTTAAAATGCCCGGGGTTTA
TTATGTAGACCACCGCCTCGAACGGATCAAGGAAGCTGATAAAGAAACGTATGTAGAGCAACATGAAGTC
GCAGTGGCAAGGTACTGTGATCTCCCCAGTAAGCTGGGGCACAAACTGAATGATCCTCTAGAGTCGACCT
GCAGGCATGCAAGCTTGGCGTAATCATGGTCATAGCTGTTTCCTGTGTGAAATTGTTATCCGCTCACAAT
TCCACACAACATACGAGCCGGAAGCATAAAGTGTAAAGCCTGGGGTGCCTAATGAGTGAGCTAACTCACA
TTAATTGCGTTGCGCTCACTGCCCGCTTTCCAGTCGGGAAACCTGTCGTGCCAGCTGCATTAATGAATCG
GCCAACGCGCGGGGAGAGGCGGTTTGCGTATTGGGCGCTCTTCCGCTTCCTCGCTCACTGACTCGCTGCG
CTCGGTCGTTCGGCTGCGGCGAGCGGTATCAGCTCACTCAAAGGCGGTAATACGGTTATCCACAGAATCA
GGGGATAACGCAGGAAAGAACATGTGAGCAAAAGGCCAGCAAAAGGCCAGGAACCGTAAAAAGGCCGCGT
TGCTGGCGTTTTTCCATAGGCTCCGCCCCCCTGACGAGCATCACAAAAATCGACGCTCAAGTCAGAGGTG
GCGAAACCCGACAGGACTATAAAGATACCAGGCGTTTCCCCCTGGAAGCTCCCTCGTGCGCTCTCCTGTT
CCGACCCTGCCGCTTACCGGATACCTGTCCGCCTTTCTCCCTTCGGGAAGCGTGGCGCTTTCTCATAGCT
CACGCTGTAGGTATCTCAGTTCGGTGTAGGTCGTTCGCTCCAAGCTGGGCTGTGTGCACGAACCCCCCGT
TCAGCCCGACCGCTGCGCCTTATCCGGTAACTATCGTCTTGAGTCCAACCCGGTAAGACACGACTTATCG
CCACTGGCAGCAGCCACTGGTAACAGGATTAGCAGAGCGAGGTATGTAGGCGGTGCTACAGAGTTCTTGA
AGTGGTGGCCTAACTACGGCTACACTAGAAGAACAGTATTTGGTATCTGCGCTCTGCTGAAGCCAGTTAC
CTTCGGAAAAAGAGTTGGTAGCTCTTGATCCGGCAAACAAACCACCGCTGGTAGCGGTGGTTTTTTTGTT
TGCAAGCAGCAGATTACGCGCAGAAAAAAAGGATCTCAAGAAGATCCTTTGATCTTTTCTACGGGGTCTG
ACGCTCAGTGGAACGAAAACTCACGTTAAGGGATTTTGGTCATGAGATTATCAAAAAGGATCTTCACCTA
GATCCTTTTAAATTAAAAATGAAGTTTTAAATCAATCTAAAGTATATATGAGTAAACTTGGTCTGACAGT
TACCAATGCTTAATCAGTGAGGCACCTATCTCAGCGATCTGTCTATTTCGTTCATCCATAGTTGCCTGAC
TCCCCGTCGTGTAGATAACTACGATACGGGAGGGCTTACCATCTGGCCCCAGTGCTGCAATGATACCGCG
AGACCCACGCTCACCGGCTCCAGATTTATCAGCAATAAACCAGCCAGCCGGAAGGGCCGAGCGCAGAAGT
GGTCCTGCAACTTTATCCGCCTCCATCCAGTCTATTAATTGTTGCCGGGAAGCTAGAGTAAGTAGTTCGC
CAGTTAATAGTTTGCGCAACGTTGTTGCCATTGCTACAGGCATCGTGGTGTCACGCTCGTCGTTTGGTAT
GGCTTCATTCAGCTCCGGTTCCCAACGATCAAGGCGAGTTACATGATCCCCCATGTTGTGCAAAAAAGCG
GTTAGCTCCTTCGGTCCTCCGATCGTTGTCAGAAGTAAGTTGGCCGCAGTGTTATCACTCATGGTTATGG
CAGCACTGCATAATTCTCTTACTGTCATGCCATCCGTAAGATGCTTTTCTGTGACTGGTGAGTACTCAAC
CAAGTCATTCTGAGAATAGTGTATGCGGCGACCGAGTTGCTCTTGCCCGGCGTCAATACGGGATAATACC
GCGCCACATAGCAGAACTTTAAAAGTGCTCATCATTGGAAAACGTTCTTCGGGGCGAAAACTCTCAAGGA
TCTTACCGCTGTTGAGATCCAGTTCGATGTAACCCACTCGTGCACCCAACTGATCTTCAGCATCTTTTAC
TTTCACCAGCGTTTCTGGGTGAGCAAAAACAGGAAGGCAAAATGCCGCAAAAAAGGGAATAAGGGCGACA
CGGAAATGTTGAATACTCATACTCTTCCTTTTTCAATATTATTGAAGCATTTATCAGGGTTATTGTCTCA
TGAGCGGATACATATTTGAATGTATTTAGAAAAATAAACAAATAGGGGTTCCGCGCACATTTCCCCGAAA
AGTGCCACCTGACGTCTAAGAAACCATTATTATCATGACATTAACCTATAAAAATAGGCGTATCACGAGG
CCCTTTCGTCTCGCGCGTTTCGGTGATGACGGTGAAAACCTCTGACACATGCAGCTCCCGGAGACGGTCA
CAGCTTGTCTGTAAGCGGATGCCGGGAGCAGACAAGCCCGTCAGGGCGCGTCAGCGGGTGTTGGCGGGTG
TCGGGGCTGGCTTAACTATGCGGCATCAGAGCAGATTGTACTGAGAGTGCACCATATGCGGTGTGAAATA
CCGCACAGATGCGTAAGGAGAAAATACCGCATCAGGCGCCATTCGCCATTCAGGCTGCGCAACTGTTGGG
AAGGGCGATCGGTGCGGGCCTCTTCGCTATTACGCCAGCTGGCGAAAGGGGGATGTGCTGCAAGGCGATT
AAGTTGGGTAACGCCAGGGTTTTCCCAGTCACGACGTT
