>Addgene plasmid #137088 | pAP1680 | depositor partial sequence | sequence record 264898 | insert sequence
CGGTACCCGGGGATCGTCTCTAAAGGGGAAGAACTCATCAAGGAGAATATGCACATGAAGCTCTATATGG
AAGGTACAGTAAACAATCACCACTTCAAATGCACTTCTGAAGGTGAAGGAAAGCCCTACGAGGGTACACA
GACGATGAGAATTAAAGTCGTTGAGGGAGGCCCGCTGCCCTTTGCTTTTGACATCCTTGCAACCTCATTT
ATGTATGGCAGCCGAACATTCATCAATCATACACAGGGGATTCCAGATTTTTTCAAACAGTCCTTTCCGG
AGGGCTTTACATGGGAGCGAGTAACGACCTATGAAGATGGGGGAGTTTTGACCGCCACGCAAGATACGTC
ACTCCAAGACGGCTGCCTGATTTACAATGTAAAAATAAGAGGCGTTAATTTTCCGTCTAATGGCCCGGTA
ATGCAGAAAAAGACCCTGGGTTGGGAGGCCAACACGGAAATGCTTTATCCGGCAGACGGTGGCTTGGAGG
GGCGCTCTGACATGGCACTGAAGTTGGTCGGCGGAGGTCACCTTATTTGCAACTTCAAAACTACGTACCG
CTCAAAGAAGCCAGCCAAAAACCTTAAAATGCCCGGGGTTTATTATGTAGACCACCGCCTCGAACGGATC
AAGGAAGCTGATAAAGAAACGTATGTAGAGCAACATGAAGTCGCAGTGGCAAGGTACTGTGATCTCCCCA
GTAAGCTGGGGCACAAACTGAATGATCCTCTAGAGTCG
